Addgene plasmid #117870: TaALMT-uPIC
Purpose: protein expression
Depositing lab: Geoffrey Chang. Depositing organization: University of California, San Diego (UCSD).
Backbone
  Vector backbone: pPICZc
  Backbone size w/o insert (bp): 3329
  Vector type: Yeast Expression
Growth in bacteria
  Bacterial resistance: Bleocin (Zeocin), 50 μg/mL
  Growth temperature: 37°C
  Growth strain: DH5alpha
  Copy number: High Copy
Gene/Insert
  Gene/Insert name: TaALMT-uPIC
  Species: Triticum aestivum
  Promoter: AOX
  Cloning method: Unknown
  Sequencing primers: 5′ GACTGGTTCCAATTGACAAGC; 3′ GCAAATGGCATTCTGACATCC
Terms and licenses: Academic/Nonprofit Terms; Industry Terms: Not Available to Industry
How to cite: TaALMT-uPIC was a gift from Geoffrey Chang (Addgene plasmid # 117870 ; http://n2t.net/addgene:117870 ; RRID:Addgene_117870)
