[The description below was written by a language model from this plasmid's Addgene catalogue record and pLannotate feature annotations shown in this document.]
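Description:
TaALMT-uPIC is a yeast expression plasmid built on the pPICZc backbone for producing the wheat (Triticum aestivum) ALMT1 protein in the methylotrophic yeast Pichia pastoris (Komagataella phaffii). ALMT1 is a malate transporter central to aluminum tolerance in wheat and is also permeable to chloride, nitrate and sulfate. In the roughly 4.7 kb sequenced construct, the ALMT1 coding sequence sits directly downstream of the AOX1 promoter, which is strongly induced by methanol, and is followed by the AOX1 transcription terminator. A short match to part of a composite tag annotated just after the open reading frame is consistent with a small C-terminal affinity element such as a His tag, although the record does not describe the tag configuration explicitly. The small AOX1 coding fragment annotated before the terminator is most likely residual AOX1 3′ sequence carried by the backbone rather than an intended fusion partner.

Selection relies on a single Sh ble (BleoR) gene that confers Zeocin resistance in both hosts. It is driven by tandem promoters, the S. cerevisiae TEF1 promoter for expression in yeast and the synthetic EM7 promoter for expression in E. coli, and it ends with the CYC1 terminator. A high-copy ColE1/pUC-type origin supports propagation in E. coli. No yeast replication origin is annotated, in keeping with pPICZ-type vectors, which are normally maintained in Pichia by integration into the genome through homology at the AOX1 locus. The stated purpose is protein expression. The record gives no further application, but methanol-induced production of a plant membrane transporter in Pichia would suit purification and subsequent biochemical or structural work.
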