Features (pLannotate 1.2.2; 10 found; start..end, strand, type, name):
      2..940     +  promoter       AOX1 promoter: Pichia pastoris AOX1; inducible promoter, regulated by methanol
    962..2338    +  CDS            ALMT1: ALMT1_WHEAT - Also known as ALMT1-1, ALMT1-2. Experimental evidence at protein level: Swiss-Prot protein existence level 1. Malate transporter critical for aluminum tolerance. Permeable to chloride, nitrate, sulfate and malate. From Triticum aestivum (Wheat).
   2387..2404    +  CDS            capTEV™ (fragment): composite tag for in vivo biotinylation, TEV protease cleavage, and 6xHis tagging
   2415..2480    +  CDS            AOX1 (fragment): ALOX1_KOMPC - Experimental evidence at protein level: Swiss-Prot protein existence level 1. Major isoform of alcohol oxidase, which catalyzes the oxidation of methanol to formaldehyde and hydrogen peroxide, the first step in the methanol utilization pathway of methylotrophic yeasts. From Komagataella phaffii (strain ATCC 76273 / CBS 7435 / CECT 11047 / NRRL Y-11430 / Wegner 21-1) (Yeast) (Pichia pastoris).
   2484..2730    +  terminator     AOX1 terminator: Pichia pastoris AOX1; transcription terminator for AOX1
   2751..3158    +  promoter       TEF1 promoter: S. cerevisiae TEF1; promoter for EF-1α
   3165..3212    +  promoter       EM7 promoter: synthetic bacterial promoter&nbsp
   3231..3605    +  CDS            BleoR: antibiotic-binding protein; Sh ble from Streptoalloteichus hindustanus; confers resistance to bleomycin, phleomycin, and Zeocin™
   3671..3918    +  terminator     CYC1 terminator: S. cerevisiae CYC1; transcription terminator for CYC1
   3993..4581    -  rep_origin     ori: high-copy-number ColE1/pMB1/pBR322/pUC origin of replication
>Addgene plasmid #117870 | TaALMT-uPIC | addgene full sequence | sequence record 231165 | Addgene NGS Result
AGATCTAACATCCAAAGACGAAAGGTTGAATGAAACCTTTTTGCCATCCGACATCCACAGGTCCATTCTC
ACACATAAGTGCCAAACGCAACAGGAGGGGATACACTAGCAGCAGACCGTTGCAAACGCAGGACCTCCAC
TCCTCTTCTCCTCAACACCCACTTTTGCCATCGAAAAACCAGCCCAGTTATTGGGCTTGATTGGAGCTCG
CTCATTCCAATTCCTTCTATTAGGCTACTAACACCATGACTTTATTAGCCTGTCTATCCTGGCCCCCCTG
GCGAGGTTCATGTTTGTTTATTTCCGAATGCAACAAGCTCCGCATTACACCCGAACATCACTCCAGATGA
GGGCTTTCTGAGTGTGGGGTCAAATAGTTTCATGTTCCCCAAATGGCCCAAAACTGACAGTTTAAACGCT
GTCTTGGAACCTAATATGACAAAAGCGTGATCTCATCCAAGATGAACTAAGTTTGGTTCGTTGAAATGCT
AACGGCCAGTTGGTCAAAAAGAAACTTCCAAAAGTCGGCATACCGTTTGTCTTGTTTGGTATTGATTGAC
GAATGCTCAAAAATAATCTCATTAATGCTTAGCGCAGTCTCTCTATCGCTTCTGAACCCCGGTGCACCTG
TGCCGAAACGCAAATGGGGAAACACCCGCTTTTTGGATGATTATGCATTGTCTCCACATTGTATGCTTCC
AAGATTCTGGTGGGAATACTGCTGATAGCCTAACGTTCATGATCAAAATTTAACTGTTCTAACCCCTACT
TGACAGCAATATATAAACAGAAGGAAGCTGCCCTGTCTTAAACCTTTTTTTTTATCATCATTATTAGCTT
ACTTTCATAATTGCGACTGGTTCCAATTGACAAGCTTTTGATTTTAACGACTTTTAACGACAACTTGAGA
AGATCAAAAAACAACTAATTATTCGAAACGAGGAATTCGCTGAGGCTTAATATGGATATTGATCACGGCA
GAGAGAGCGACGGCGAGATGGTGGGCACCATCGCCAGCTGCGGGCTGCTGCTCCACTCGCTTCTCGCCGG
GCTCGGGCGTCGCGCCGCCGGGTTCGCCCGGAAGGTGGGCGGCGCCGCGCGGGAGGACCCGAGGCGGGTG
GCGCACTCGCTCAAAGTCGGCCTGGCGCTCGCGCTGGTGTCCGTCGTCTACTTCGTCACGCCGCTCTTCA
ACGGCCTCGGGGTGTCCGCGATATGGGCCGTGCTCACCGTCGTCGTCGTCATGGAGTACACCGTCGGTGC
CACGCTGAGTAAAGGCTTGAACAGAGCCTTGGCGACGTTGGTGGCTGGCTGCATCGCCGTCGGAGCTCAT
CAGTTAGCTGAATTAGCTGAACGCTGTGGTGATCAGGGAGAGCCCATAATGCTTACCGTGCTCGTCTTCT
TCGTAGCGTCAGCGGCGACGTTCTTGCGCTTCATCCCGGAGATCAAGGCCAAGTACGACTACGGCGTGAC
CATCTTCATACTGACCTTCGGTCTGGTGGCCGTGTCGAGCTACAGAGTGGAGGAGCTCATCCAGCTCGCG
CACCAGCGGTTCTACACCATAGCCGTCGGCGTCTTCATCTGCCTCTGCACCACCGTCTTCCTCTTCCCCG
TCTGGGCCGGAGAGGACGTCCACAAGCTCGCCTCCGGCAACCTCGACAAACTCGCTCAGTTCATTGAAGG
AATGGAATTCAACTGCTTTGGCGAAAACAGTGTTGCAAATAATTTTGGGGGAAAAGATTTCCCCCAAATG
CACAAGAGCGTCCTTAATTCGAAGGCCACTGAGGACTCTTTGTGCACCTTTGCCAAATGGGAGCCTCGTC
ATGGCCAGTTCAGATTTCGACACCCATGGAGTCAATACCAGAAGCTGGGAACTCTTTGTCGCCAATGTGC
GTCTTCTATGGAGGCTCTTGCTTCATATGTCATCACAACCTCAAAAACCCAGTGCCCTGCTGCAGCCAAC
CCTGAGCTATCATGTAAGGTTCGAAAAACATGTGGCGAAATGAGCTTGCATTCCTCCAAGGTGCTTAGGG
ATCTCGCAATGGCAACTCGAACAATGACTGTGCCGTCTCCAGTGAATATCACCATGGCTACAGCCGTGAA
AGCAGCGGAAAGCCTCAGAAGCGAGCTTGCAGAGAACACGGCTCTGTTGCAAGTGATGCATGTGGCCGTC
ACCGCAACACTTCTTGCGGACTTGGTTGATAGGGTGAAGGAAATCGCGGAATGTGTTGATGTCCTAGCAA
GACTGGCGCACTTTAAGAACCCCGAGGACACAAAAAATGTCGTTGTTAGTACCGTGAGTCGAGGGATAGA
CGAACCTTTGCCTGACGTGGTTATTTTGCCATTAAACCTCAGCAGCGGCGAGAACCTGTACTTCCAATCT
GTCGACCATCATCATCATCATCATTGAGTTTGTAGCCTTAGACATGACTGTTCCTCAGTTCAAGTTGGGC
ACTTACGAGAAGACCGGTCTTGCTAGATTCTAATCAAGAGGATGTCAGAATGCCATTTGCCTGAGAGATG
CAGGCTTCATTTTTGATACTTTTTTATTTGTAACCTATATAGTATAGGATTTTTTTTGTCATTTTGTTTC
TTCTCGTACGAGCTTGCTCCTGATCAGCCTATCTCGCAGCTGATGAATATCTTGTGGTAGGGGTTTGGGA
AAATCATTCGAGTTTGATGTTTTTCTTGGTATTTCCCACTCCTCTTCAGAGTACAGAAGATTAAGTGAGA
CCTTCGTTTGTGCGGATCCCCCACACACCATAGCTTCAAAATGTTTCTACTCCTTTTTTACTCTTCCAGA
TTTTCTCGGACTCCGCGCATCGCCGTACCACTTCAAAACACCCAAGCACAGCATACTAAATTTCCCCTCT
TTCTTCCTCTAGGGTGTCGTTAATTACCCGTACTAAAGGTTTGGAAAAGAAAAAAGAGACCGCCTCGTTT
CTTTTTCTTCGTCGAAAAAGGCAATAAAAATTTTTATCACGTTTCTTTTTCTTGAAAATTTTTTTTTTTG
ATTTTTTTCTCTTTCGATGACCTCCCATTGATATTTAAGTTAATAAACGGTCTTCAATTTCTCAAGTTTC
AGTTTCATTTTTCTTGTTCTATTACAACTTTTTTTACTTCTTGCTCATTAGAAAGAAAGCATAGCAATCT
AATCTAAGGGCGGTGTTGACAATTAATCATCGGCATAGTATATCGGCATAGTATAATACGACAAGGTGAG
GAACTAAACCATGGCCAAGTTGACCAGTGCCGTTCCGGTGCTCACCGCGCGCGACGTCGCCGGAGCGGTC
GAGTTCTGGACCGACCGGCTCGGGTTCTCCCGGGACTTCGTGGAGGACGACTTCGCCGGTGTGGTCCGGG
ACGACGTGACCCTGTTCATCAGCGCGGTCCAGGACCAGGTGGTGCCGGACAACACCCTGGCCTGGGTGTG
GGTGCGCGGCCTGGACGAGCTGTACGCCGAGTGGTCGGAGGTCGTGTCCACGAACTTCCGGGACGCCTCC
GGGCCGGCCATGACCGAGATCGGCGAGCAGCCGTGGGGGCGGGAGTTCGCCCTGCGCGACCCGGCCGGCA
ACTGCGTGCACTTCGTGGCCGAGGAGCAGGACTGACACGTCCGACGCGGCCCGACGGGTCCGAGGCCTCG
GAGATCCGTCCCCCTTTTCCTTTGTCGATATCATGTAATTAGTTATGTCACGCTTACATTCACGCCCTCC
CCCCACATCCGCTCTAACCGAAAAGGAAGGAGTTAGACAACCTGAAGTCTAGGTCCCTATTTATTTTTTT
ATAGTTATGTTAGTATTAAGAACGTTATTTATATTTCAAATTTTTCTTTTTTTTCTGTACAGACGCGTGT
ACGCATGTAACATTATACTGAAAACCTTGCTTGAGAAGGTTTTGGGACGCTCGAAGGCTTTAATTTGCAA
GCTGGAGACCAACATGTGAGCAAAAGGCCAGCAAAAGGCCAGGAACCGTAAAAAGGCCGCGTTGCTGGCG
TTTTTCCATAGGCTCCGCCCCCCTGACGAGCATCACAAAAATCGACGCTCAAGTCAGAGGTGGCGAAACC
CGACAGGACTATAAAGATACCAGGCGTTTCCCCCTGGAAGCTCCCTCGTGCGCTCTCCTGTTCCGACCCT
GCCGCTTACCGGATACCTGTCCGCCTTTCTCCCTTCGGGAAGCGTGGCGCTTTCTCATAGCTCACGCTGT
AGGTATCTCAGTTCGGTGTAGGTCGTTCGCTCCAAGCTGGGCTGTGTGCACGAACCCCCCGTTCAGCCCG
ACCGCTGCGCCTTATCCGGTAACTATCGTCTTGAGTCCAACCCGGTAAGACACGACTTATCGCCACTGGC
AGCAGCCACTGGTAACAGGATTAGCAGAGCGAGGTATGTAGGCGGTGCTACAGAGTTCTTGAAGTGGTGG
CCTAACTACGGCTACACTAGAAGAACAGTATTTGGTATCTGCGCTCTGCTGAAGCCAGTTACCTTCGGAA
AAAGAGTTGGTAGCTCTTGATCCGGCAAACAAACCACCGCTGGTAGCGGTGGTTTTTTTGTTTGCAAGCA
GCAGATTACGCGCAGAAAAAAAGGATCTCAAGAAGATCCTTTGATCTTTTCTACGGGGTCTGACGCTCAG
TGGAACGAAAACTCACGTTAAGGGATTTTGGTCATGAGATC
